>Addgene plasmid #42153 | pNH041 | depositor full sequence | sequence record 56935 | pNH041 sequence 9261 bps
AGAACGGAGTAACCTCGGTGTGCGGTTGTATGCCTGCTGTGGATTGCTGCTGTGTCCTGCTTATCCACAA
CATTTTGCGCACGGTTATGTGGACAAAATACCTGGTTACCCAGGCCGTGCCGGCACGTTAACCGGGCTGC
ATCCGATGCAAGTGTGTCGCTGTCGACGAGCTCGCGAGCTCGTCTGACGCTCAGTGGAACGAAAACTCAC
GTTAAGGGATTTTGGTCATGAATTAATTCTTACCAATGCTTAATCAGTGAGGCACCTATCTCAGCGATCT
GTCTATTTCGTTCATCCATAGTTGCCTGACTCCCCGTCGTGTAGATAACTACGATACGGGAGGGCTTACC
ATCTGGCCCCAGTGCTGCAATGATACCGCGAGACCCACGCTCACCGGCTCCAGATTTATCAGCAATAAAC
CAGCCAGCCGGAAGGGCCGAGCGCAGAAGTGGTCCTGCAACTTTATCCGCCTCCATCCAGTCTATTAATT
GTTGCCGGGAAGCTAGAGTAAGTAGTTCGCCAGTTAATAGTTTGCGCAACGTTGTTGCCATTGCTACAGG
CATCGTGGTGTCACGCTCGTCGTTTGGTATGGCTTCATTCAGCTCCGGTTCCCAACGATCAAGGCGAGTT
ACATGATCCCCCATGTTGTGCAAAAAAGCGGTTAGCTCCTTCGGTCCTCCGATCGTTGTCAGAAGTAAGT
TGGCCGCAGTGTTATCACTCATGGTTATGGCAGCACTGCATAATTCTCTTACTGTCATGCCATCCGTAAG
ATGCTTTTCTGTGACTGGTGAGTACTCAACCAAGTCATTCTGAGAATAGTGTATGCGGCGACCGAGTTGC
TCTTGCCCGGCGTCAATACGGGATAATACCGCGCCACATAGCAGAACTTTAAAAGTGCTCATCATTGGAA
AACGTTCTTCGGGGCGAAAACTCTCAAGGATCTTACCGCTGTTGAGATCCAGTTCGATGTAACCCACTCG
TGCACCCAACTGATCTTCAGCATCTTTTACTTTCACCAGCGTTTCTGGGTGAGCAAAAACAGGAAGGCAA
AATGCCGCAAAAAAGGGAATAAGGGCGACACGGAAATGTTGAATACTCATACTCTTCCTTTTTCAATATT
ATTGAAGCATTTATCAGGGTTATTGTCTCATGAGCGGATACATATTTGAATGTATTTAGAAAAATAAACA
AATAGGGGTTCCGCGCACATTTCCCCGAAAAGTGCCACCTG
[74 nt withheld, positions 1232-1305]
CCCTCAGCGCGGCCGCTAGCGGATCCTTAAAAATGAGTAAAGGAGAAGAACTTTTCACTGGAGTTGTCCC
AATTCTTGTTGAATTAGATGGTGATGTTAATGGGCACAAATTTTCTGTCAGTGGAGAGGGTGAAGGTGAT
GCAACATACGGAAAACTTACCCTTAAATTTATTTGCACTACTGGAAAACTACCTGTTCCATGGGTAAGTT
TAAACATATATATACTAACTAACCCTGATTATTTAAATTTTCAGCCAACACTTGTCACTACTTTCGGTTA
TGGTCTTCAATGCTTCGCCAGATACCCAGATCATATGAAACAGCATGACTTTTTCAAGAGTGCCATGCCC
GAAGGTTATGTACAGGAAAGAACTATATTTTTCAAAGATGACGGGAACTACAAGACACGTAAGTTTAAAC
AGTTCGGTACTAACTAACCATACATATTTAAATTTTCAGGTGCTGAAGTCAAGTTTGAAGGTGATACCCT
TGTTAATAGAATCGAGTTAAAAGGTATTGATTTTAAAGAAGATGGAAACATTCTTGGACACAAATTGGAA
TACAACTATAACTCACACAATGTATACATCATGGCAGACAAACAAAAGAATGGAATCAAAGTTGTAAGTT
TAAACATGATTTTACTAACTAACTAATCTGATTTAAATTTTCAGAACTTCAAAATTAGACACAACATTGA
AGATGGAAGCGTTCAACTAGCAGACCATTATCAACAAAATACTCCAATTGGCGATGGCCCTGTCCTTTTA
CCAGACAACCATTACCTGTCCTACCAATCTGCCCTTTCGAAAGATCCCAACGAAAAGAGAGACCACATGG
TCCTTCTTGAGTTTGTAACAGCTGCTGGGATTACACATGGCATGGATGAACTATACAAATAGGGTACCGC
GGCCGCGCTGAGGGGCTGGCCGCTCACAATTCCACACAACATACGAGCCGGAAGCATAAAGTGTAAAGCC
TGGGGTGCCTAATGAGTGAGCTAACTCACATTAATTGCGTTGCGCTCACTGCCCGCTTTCCAGTCGGGAA
ACCTGTCGTGCCAGCTGCATTAATGAATCGGCCAACGCGAACCCCTTGCGGCCGCCCGGGCCGTCGACCA
ATTCTCATGTTTGACAGCTTATCATCGAATTTCTGCCATTCATCCGCTTATTATCACTTATTCAGGCGTA
GCAACCAGGCGTTTAAGGGCACCAATAACTGCCTTAAAAAAATTACGCCCCGCCCTGCCACTCATCGCAG
TACTGTTGTAATTCATTAAGCATTCTGCCGACATGGAAGCCATCACAAACGGCATGATGAACCTGAATCG
CCAGCGGCATCAGCACCTTGTCGCCTTGCGTATAATATTTGCCCATGGTGAAAACGGGGGCGAAGAAGTT
GTCCATATTGGCCACGTTTAAATCAAAACTGGTGAAACTCACCCAGGGATTGGCTGAGACGAAAAACATA
TTCTCAATAAACCCTTTAGGGAAATAGGCCAGGTTTTCACCGTAACACGCCACATCTTGCGAATATATGT
GTAGAAACTGCCGGAAATCGTCGTGGTATTCACTCCAGAGCGATGAAAACGTTTCAGTTTGCTCATGGAA
AACGGTGTAACAAGGGTGAACACTATCCCATATCACCAGCTCACCGTCTTTCATTGCCATACGAAATTCC
GGATGAGCATTCATCAGGCGGGCAAGAATGTGAATAAAGGCCGGATAAAACTTGTGCTTATTTTTCTTTA
CGGTCTTTAAAAAGGCCGTAATATCCAGCTGAACGGTCTGGTTATAGGTACATTGAGCAACTGACTGAAA
TGCCTCAAAATGTTCTTTACGATGCCATTGGGATATATCAACGGTGGTATATCCAGTGATTTTTTTCTCC
ATTTTAGCTTCCTTAGCTCCTGAAAATCTCGATAACTCAAAAAATACGCCCGGTAGTGATCTTATTTCAT
TATGGTGAAAGTTGGAACCTCTTACGTGCCGATCAACGTCTCATTTTCGCCAAAAGTTGGCCCAGGGCTT
CCCGGTATCAACAGGGACACCAGGATTTATTTATTCTGCGAAGTGATCTTCCGTCACAGGTATTTATTCG
CGATAAGCTCATGGAGCGGCGTAACCGTCGCACAGGAAGGACAGAGAAAGCGCGGATCTGGGAAGTGACG
GACAGAACGGTCAGGACCTGGATTGGGGAGGCGGTTGCCGCCGCTGCTGCTGACGGTGTGACGTTCTCTG
TTCCGGTCACACCACATACGTTCCGCCATTCCTATGCGATGCACATGCTGTATGCCGGTATACCGCTGAA
AGTTCTGCAAAGCCTGATGGGACATAAGTCCATCAGTTCAACGGAAGTCTACACGAAGGTTTTTGCGCTG
GATGTGGCTGCCCGGCACCGGGTGCAGTTTGCGATGCCGGAGTCTGATGCGGTTGCGATGCTGAAACAAT
TATCCTGAGAATAAATGCCTTGGCCTTTATATGGAAATGTGGAACTGAGTGGATATGCTGTTTTTGTCTG
TTAAACAGAGAAGCTGGCTGTTATCCACTGAGAAGCGAACGAAACAGTCGGGAAAATCTCCCATTATCGT
AGAGATCCGCATTATTAATCTCAGGAGCCTGTGTAGCGTTTATAGGAAGTAGTGTTCTGTCATGATGCCT
GCAAGCGGTAACGAAAACGATTTGAATATGCCTTCAGGAACAATAGAAATCTTCGTGCGGTGTTACGTTG
AAGTGGAGCGGATTATGTCAGCAATGGACAGAACAACCTAATGAACACAGAACCATGATGTGGTCTGTCC
TTTTACAGCCAGTAGTGCTCGCCGCAGTCGAGCGACAGGGCGAAGCCCTCGGCTGGTTGCCCTCGCCGCT
GGGCTGGCGGCCGTCTATGGCCCTGCAAACGCGCCAGAAACGCCGTCGAAGCCGTGTGCGAGACACCGCG
GCCGGCCGCCGGCGTTGTGGATACCTCGCGGAAAACTTGGCCCTCACTGACAGATGAGGGGCGGACGTTG
ACACTTGAGGGGCCGACTCACCCGGCGCGGCGTTGACAGATGAGGGGCAGGCTCGATTTCGGCCGGCGAC
GTGGAGCTGGCCAGCCTCGCAAATCGGCGAAAACGCCTGATTTTACGCGAGTTTCCCACAGATGATGTGG
ACAAGCCTGGGGATAAGTGCCCTGCGGTATTGACACTTGAGGGGCGCGACTACTGACAGATGAGGGGCGC
GATCCTTGACACTTGAGGGGCAGAGTGCTGACAGATGAGGGGCGCACCTATTGACATTTGAGGGGCTGTC
CACAGGCAGAAAATCCAGCATTTGCAAGGGTTTCCGCCCGTTTTTCGGCCACCGCTAACCTGTCTTTTAA
CCTGCTTTTAAACCAATATTTATAAACCTTGTTTTTAACCAGGGCTGCGCCCTGTGCGCGTGACCGCGCA
CGCCGAAGGGGGGTGCCCCCCCTTCTCGAACCCTCCCGGTCGAGTGAGCGAGGAAGCACCAGGGAACAGC
ACTTATATATTCTGCTTACACACGATGCCTGAAAAAACTTCCCTTGGGGTTATCCACTTATCCACGGGGA
TATTTTTATAATTATTTTTTTTATAGTTTTTAGATCTTCTTTTTTAGAGCGCCTTGTAGGCCTTTATCCA
TGCTGGTTCTAGAGAAGGTGTTGTGACAAATTGCCCTTTCAGTGTGACAAATCACCCTCAAATGACAGTC
CTGTCTGTGACAAATTGCCCTTAACCCTGTGACAAATTGCCCTCAGAAGAAGCTGTTTTTTCACAAAGTT
ATCCCTGCTTATTGACTCTTTTTTATTTAGTGTGACAATCTAAAAACTTGTCACACTTCACATGGATCTG
TCATGGCGGAAACAGCGGTTATCAATCACAAGAAACGTAAAAATAGCCCGCGAATCGTCCAGTCAAACGA
CCTCACTGAGGCGGCATATAGTCTCTCCCGGGATCAAAAACGTATGCTGTATCTGTTCGTTGACCAGATC
AGAAAATCTGATGGCACCCTACAGGAACATGACGGTATCTGCGAGATCCATGTTGCTAAATATGCTGAAA
TATTCGGATTGACCTCTGCGGAAGCCAGTAAGGATATACGGCAGGCATTGAAGAGTTTCGCGGGGAAGGA
AGTGGTTTTTTATCGCCCTGAAGAGGATGCCGGCGATGAAAAAGGCTATGAATCTTTTCCTTGGTTTATC
AAACGTGCGCACAGTCCATCCAGAGGGCTTTACAGTGTACATATCAACCCATATCTCATTCCCTTCTTTA
TCGGGTTACAGAACCGGTTTACGCAGTTTCGGCTTAGTGAAACAAAAGAAATCACCAATCCGTATGCCAT
GCGTTTATACGAATCCCTGTGTCAGTATCGTAAGCCGGATGGCTCAGGCATCGTCTCTCTGAAAATCGAC
TGGATCATAGAGCGTTACCAGCTGCCTCAAAGTTACCAGCGTATGCCTGACTTCCGCCGCCGCTTCCTGC
AGGTCTGTGTTAATGAGATCAACAGCAGAACTCCAATGCGCCTCTCATACATTGAGAAAAAGAAAGGCCG
CCAGACGACTCATATCGTATTTTCCTTCCGCGATATCACTTCCATGACGACAGGATAGTCTGAGGGTTAT
CTGTCACAGATTTGAGGGTGGTTCGTCACATTTGTTCTGACCTACTGAGGGTAATTTGTCACAGTTTTGC
TGTTTCCTTCAGCCTGCATGGATTTTCTCATACTTTTTGAACTGTAATTTTTAAGGAAGCCAAATTTGAG
GGCAGTTTGTCACAGTTGATTTCCTTCTCTTTCCCTTCGTCATGTGACCTGATATCGGGGGTTAGTTCGT
CATCATTGATGAGGGTTGATTATCACAGTTTATTACTCTGAATTGGCTATCCGCGTGTGTACCTCTACCT
GGAGTTTTTCCCACGGTGGATATTTCTTCTTGCGCTGAGCGTAAGAGCTATCTGACAGAACAGTTCTTCT
TTGCTTCCTCGCCAGTTCGCTCGCTATGCTCGGTTACACGGCTGCGGCGAGCGCTAGTGATAATAAGTGA
CTGAGGTATGTGCTCTTCTTATCTCCTTTTGTAGTGTTGCTCTTATTTTAAACAACTTTGCGGTTTTTTG
ATGACTTTGCGATTTTGTTGTTGCTTTGCAGTAAATTGCAAGATTTAATAAAAAAACGCAAAGCAATGAT
TAAAGGATGTTCAGAATGAAACTCATGGAAACACTTAACCAGTGCATAAACGCTGGTCATGAAATGACGA
AGGCTATCGCCATTGCACAGTTTAATGATGACAGCCCGGAAGCGAGGAAAATAACCCGGCGCTGGAGAAT
AGGTGAAGCAGCGGATTTAGTTGGGGTTTCTTCTCAGGCTATCAGAGATGCCGAGAAAGCAGGGCGACTA
CCGCACCCGGATATGGAAATTCGAGGACGGGTTGAGCAACGTGTTGGTTATACAATTGAACAAATTAATC
ATATGCGTGATGTGTTTGGTACGCGATTGCGACGTGCTGAAGACGTATTTCCACCGGTGATCGGGGTTGC
TGCCCATAAAGGTGGCGTTTACAAAACCTCAGTTTCTGTTCATCTTGCTCAGGATCTGGCTCTGAAGGGG
CTACGTGTTTTGCTCGTGGAAGGTAACGACCCCCAGGGAACAGCCTCAATGTATCACGGATGGGTACCAG
ATCTTCATATTCATGCAGAAGACACTCTCCTGCCTTTCTATCTTGGGGAAAAGGACGATGTCACTTATGC
AATAAAGCCCACTTGCTGGCCGGGGCTTGACATTATTCCTTCCTGTCTGGCTCTGCACCGTATTGAAACT
GAGTTAATGGGCAAATTTGATGAAGGTAAACTGCCCACCGATCCACACCTGATGCTCCGACTGGCCATTG
AAACTGTTGCTCATGACTATGATGTCATAGTTATTGACAGCGCGCCTAACCTGGGTATCGGCACGATTAA
TGTCGTATGTGCTGCTGATGTGCTGATTGTTCCCACGCCTGCTGAGTTGTTTGACTACACCTCCGCACTG
CAGTTTTTCGATATGCTTCGTGATCTGCTCAAGAACGTTGATCTTAAAGGGTTCGAGCCTGATGTACGTA
TTTTGCTTACCAAATACAGCAATAGTAATGGCTCTCAGTCCCCGTGGATGGAGGAGCAAATTCGGGATGC
CTGGGGAAGCATGGTTCTAAAAAATGTTGTACGTGAAACGGATGAAGTTGGTAAAGGTCAGATCCGGATG
AGAACTGTTTTTGAACAGGCCATTGATCAACGCTCTTCAACTGGTGCCTGGAGAAATGCTCTTTCTATTT
GGGAACCTGTCTGCAATGAAATTTTCGATCGTCTGATTAAACCACGCTGGGAGATTAGATAATGAAGCGT
GCGCCTGTTATTCCAAAACATACGCTCAATACTCAACCGGTTGAAGATACTTCGTTATCGACACCAGCTG
CCCCGATGGTGGATTCGTTAATTGCGCGCGTAGGAGTAATGGCTCGCGGTAATGCCATTACTTTGCCTGT
ATGTGGTCGGGATGTGAAGTTTACTCTTGAAGTGCTCCGGGGTGATAGTGTTGAGAAGACCTCTCGGGTA
TGGTCAGGTAATGAACGTGACCAGGAGCTGCTTACTGAGGACGCACTGGATGATCTCATCCCTTCTTTTC
TACTGACTGGTCAACAGACACCGGCGTTCGGTCGAAGAGTATCTGGTGTCATAGAAATTGCCGATGGGAG
TCGCCGTCGTAAAGCTGCTGCACTTACCGAAAGTGATTATCGTGTTCTGGTTGGCGAGCTGGATGATGAG
CAGATGGCTGCATTATCCAGATTGGGTAACGATTATCGCCCAACAAGTGCTTATGAACGTGGTCAGCGTT
ATGCAAGCCGATTGCAGAATGAATTTGCTGGAAATATTTCTGCGCTGGCTGATGCGGAAAATATTTCACG
TAAGATTATTACCCGCTGTATCAACACCGCCAAATTGCCTAAATCAGTTGTTGCTCTTTTTTCTCACCCC
GGTGAACTATCTGCCCGGTCAGGTGATGCACTTCAAAAAGCCTTTACAGATAAAGAGGAATTACTTAAGC
AGCAGGCATCTAACCTTCATGAGCAGAAAAAAGCTGGGGTGATATTTGAAGCTGAAGAAGTTATCACTCT
TTTAACTTCTGTGCTTAAAACGTCATCTGCATCAAGAACTAGTTTAAGCTCACGACATCAGTTTGCTCCT
GGAGCGACAGTATTGTATAAGGGCGATAAAATGGTGCTTAACCTGGACAGGTCTCGTGTTCCAACTGAGT
GTATAGAGAAAATTGAGGCCATTCTTAAGGAACTTGAAAAGCCAGCACCCTGATGCGACCACGTTTTAGT
CTACGTTTATCTGTCTTTACTTAATGTCCTTTGTTACAGGCCAGAAAGCATAACTGGCCTGAATATTCTC
TCTGGGCCCACTGTTCCACTTGTATCGTCGGTCTGATAATCAGACTGGGACCACGGTCCCACTCGTATCG
TCGGTCTGATTATTAGTCTGGGACCACGGTCCCACTCGTATCGTCGGTCTGATTATTAGTCTGGGACCAC
GGTCCCACTCGTATCGTCGGTCTGATAATCAGACTGGGACCACGGTCCCACTCGTATCGTCGGTCTGATT
ATTAGTCTGGGACCATGGTCCCACTCGTATCGTCGGTCTGATTATTAGTCTGGGACCACGGTCCCACTCG
TATCGTCGGTCTGATTATTAGTCTGGAACCACGGTCCCACTCGTATCGTCGGTCTGATTATTAGTCTGGG
ACCACGGTCCCACTCGTATCGTCGGTCTGATTATTAGTCTGGGACCACGATCCCACTCGTGTTGTCGGTC
TGATTATCGGTCTGGGACCACGGTCCCACTTGTATTGTCGATCAGACTATCAGCGTGAGACTACGATTCC
ATCAATGCCTGTCAAGGGCAAGTATTGACATGTCGTCGTAACCTGT
Features (pLannotate 1.2.2; 19 found; start..end, strand, type, name):
     23..169     +  CDS            yuaZ (fragment): YUAZ_ECO57 - Protein predicted: Swiss-Prot protein existence level 4. From Escherichia coli O157:H7.
    240..1100    -  CDS            AmpR: β-lactamase; bla; confers resistance to ampicillin, carbenicillin, and related antibiotics
   1101..1205    -  promoter       AmpR promoter: bla
   1232..1305    +  rep_origin     f1 ori (fragment) (sequence withheld): f1 bacteriophage origin of replication; arrow indicates direction of (+) strand synthesis
   1341..2204    +  CDS            cpCitrine: cpCitrine is a basic (constitutively fluorescent) green/yellow fluorescent protein published in 2001, derived from Aequorea victoria.
   2252..2282    -  promoter       lac promoter: promoter for the E. coli lac operon
   2297..2318    -  protein_bind   CAP binding site: CAP binding activates transcription in the presence of cAMP. E. coli catabolite activator protein
   2331..2394    -  CDS            lacI (fragment): lac repressor; lacI; The lac repressor binds to the lac operator to inhibit transcription in E. coli. This inhibition can be relieved by adding lactose or isopropyl-β-D-thiogalactopyranoside (IPTG).
   2436..2453    +  promoter       tet promoter (fragment): E. coli promoter for tetracycline efflux protein gene
   2541..3197    -  CDS            cat: CAT_ECOLX - Experimental evidence at protein level: Swiss-Prot protein existence level 1. This enzyme is an effector of chloramphenicol resistance in bacteria. From Escherichia coli. This protein is used as a marker in many commonly used cloning vectors, such as pACYC184.
   3198..3300    -  promoter       cat promoter: promoter of the E. coli cat gene encoding chloramphenicol acetyltransferase
   3416..3760    +  CDS            resD (fragment): REDF_ECOLI - Also known as D. Protein inferred from homology: Swiss-Prot protein existence level 3. Acts as a repressor of transcription and as a site-specific resolvase that cleaves at the RfsF site. From Escherichia coli (strain K12).
   4158..4772    +  rep_origin     oriV: origin of replication for the bacterial F plasmid
   4848..5067    +  rep_origin     ori2: secondary origin of replication for the bacterial F plasmid; also known as oriS
   5158..5913    +  CDS            repE: replication initiation protein for the bacterial F plasmid; repE
   5916..6166    +  misc_feature   incC: incC; incompatibility region of the bacterial F plasmid
   6492..7667    +  CDS            sopA: partitioning protein for the bacterial F plasmid; sopA
   7667..8638    +  CDS            sopB: partitioning protein for the bacterial F plasmid; sopB
   8711..9184    +  misc_feature   sopC: sopC; centromere-like partitioning region of the bacterial F plasmid
