[The description below was written by a language model from this plasmid's Addgene catalogue record and pLannotate feature annotations shown in this document.]
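Description:
pNH041 is a bacterial construct built on the pCC1Fos "CopyControl" fosmid backbone, totalling 9,261 bp, that carries a roughly 0.9 kb yellow fluorescent protein (YFP) insert. It is propagated in E. coli under dual chloramphenicol and ampicillin selection. The feature table shows a cat gene with its own promoter and a β-lactamase (AmpR) gene with the bla promoter. Replication and inheritance rely on the F-plasmid machinery annotated across most of the backbone: ori2 (oriS), the initiator repE, the incC incompatibility region, and the sopA/sopB/sopC partitioning system, which together hold the vector at about one copy per cell and keep it stably segregated. A separate oriV origin provides the inducible high-copy mode. According to the depositor, arabinose induction in the EPI300 host transiently raises copy number, which is useful for DNA isolation.

The payload is annotated by similarity as a Citrine-type Aequorea victoria yellow fluorescent protein coding sequence of about 860 bp, consistent with the catalogued YFP insert. It lies between the ampicillin cassette with a small f1 ori fragment on one side and remnants of the backbone's lac promoter, CAP site and lacI fragment on the other. The lac promoter is on the opposite strand, and no promoter oriented to drive YFP expression is annotated. This fits a role as a stored sequence rather than an expression cassette, although the record does not say so explicitly. The associated publication concerns counter-selection recombineering to build fluorescent protein reporter fusions directly in C. elegans fosmid genomic clones, so pNH041 most likely serves as a source of the YFP sequence for that workflow. Its exact role in the workflow is not stated in the record.
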