Addgene plasmid #42153: pNH041
Depositing lab: Colin Dolphin. Depositing organization: King's College London. Publication: A simplified counter-selection recombineering protocol for creating fluorescent protein reporter constructs directly from C. elegans fosmid genomic clones. Hirani N, Westenberg M, Gami MS, Davis P, Hope IA, Dolphin CT. BMC Biotechnol. 2013 Jan 3;13(1):1. 10.1186/1472-6750-13-1 PubMed 23281894.
Backbone
  Vector backbone: pCC1Fos
  Backbone manufacturer: Eipcentre
  Backbone size w/o insert (bp): 8353
  Total vector size (bp): 9261
Growth in bacteria
  Bacterial resistance: Chloramphenicol and Ampicillin, 25 & 100 μg/mL
  Growth temperature: 37°C
  Growth strain: EPI300
  Growth instructions: pCC1Fos-based 'CopyControl' construct enabling transient induction of copy-number
  Copy number: Low Copy
Gene/Insert
  Gene/Insert name: YFP
  Insert size (bp): 908
Terms and licenses: Academic/Nonprofit Terms; Industry Terms: Not Available to Industry
Depositor comments: Single-copy vector under non-induced condition. Copy-number-inducible with arabinose enables transient induction of copy-number for DNA isolation, etc.
How to cite: pNH041 was a gift from Colin Dolphin (Addgene plasmid # 42153 ; http://n2t.net/addgene:42153 ; RRID:Addgene_42153)
