>Addgene plasmid #42153 | pNH041 | addgene partial sequence | sequence record 58137 | Amp-R 5'-ATAATACCGCGCCACATAGC-3'
TCGTGCACCCAACTGATCTTCAGCATCTTTTACTTTCACCAGCGTTTCTGGGTGAGCAAAAACAGGAAGG
CAAAATGCCGCAAAAAAGGGAATAAGGGCGACACGGAAATGTTGAATACTCATACTCTTCCTTTTTCAAT
ATTATTGAAGCATTTATCAGGGTTATTGTCTCATGAGCGGATACATATTTGAATGTATTTAGAAAAATAA
ACAAATAGGGGTTCCGCGCACATTTCCCCGAAAAGTGCCACCTG
[74 nt withheld, positions 255-328]
CCCTCAGCGCGGCCGCTAGCGGATCCTTAAAAATGAGTAAAGGAGAAGAACTTTTCACTGGAGTTGTCCC
AATTCTTGTTGAATTAGATGGTGATGTTAATGGGCACAAATTTTCTGTCAGTGGAGAGGGTGAAGGTGAT
GCAACATACGGAAAACTTACCCTTAAATTTATTTGCACTACTGGAAAACTACCTGTTCCATGGGTAAGTT
TAAACATATATATACTAACTAACCCTGATTATTTAAATTTTCAGCCAACACTTGTCACTACTTTCGGTTA
TGGTCTTCAATGCTTCGCCAGATACCCAGATCATATGAAACAGCATGACTTTTTC
